Addgene plasmid #83435: hFLT1
Purpose: human VEGFR1 with HA and FLAG tag
Depositing lab: Christie Thomas. Depositing organization: University of Iowa. Publication: Protein kinase C regulates FLT1 abundance and stimulates its cleavage in vascular endothelial cells with the release of a soluble PlGF/VEGF antagonist. Raikwar NS, Liu KZ, Thomas CP. Exp Cell Res. 2013 Oct 15;319(17):2578-87. doi: 10.1016/j.yexcr.2013.07.005. Epub 2013 Jul 30. PubMed 23911939.
Backbone
  Vector backbone: pCMV6 Entry
  Backbone manufacturer: Origene
  Vector type: Mammalian Expression
Growth in bacteria
  Bacterial resistance: Kanamycin, 50 μg/mL
  Growth temperature: 37°C
  Growth strain: DH5alpha
  Copy number: High Copy
Gene/Insert
  Gene/Insert name: human VEGFR1
  Species: H. sapiens (human)
  Insert size (bp): 4283
  Mutation: HA-tag was inserted 30 AA downstream of the FLT1 start codon
  Entrez Gene: FLT1 (a.k.a. FLT, FLT-1, VEGFR-1, VEGFR1)
  Promoter: CMV
  Tag / fusion protein: Myc (C terminal on backbone); Flag (C terminal on backbone)
  Cloning method: Restriction Enzyme; 5′ cloning site unknown (unknown if destroyed); 3′ cloning site unknown (unknown if destroyed)
  Sequencing primers: 5′ CMV-F; 3′ hGH-PA-R
Terms and licenses: Academic/Nonprofit Terms; Industry Terms: Not Available to Industry
How to cite: hFLT1 was a gift from Christie Thomas (Addgene plasmid # 83435 ; http://n2t.net/addgene:83435 ; RRID:Addgene_83435)
