[The description below was written by a language model from this plasmid's Addgene catalogue record and pLannotate feature annotations shown in this document.]
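Description:
hFLT1 is a mammalian expression plasmid built on the commercial pCMV6 Entry backbone that carries the human FLT1 (VEGFR1) receptor tyrosine kinase cDNA. The annotated sequence is 8,922 nt. It is propagated in E. coli as a high-copy plasmid through a ColE1/pUC-type origin and selected with kanamycin. The resistance gene is the Tn5 NeoR/KanR aminoglycoside phosphotransferase, placed behind both a bacterial (bla-type) promoter and the SV40 enhancer/early promoter and followed by an HSV TK polyadenylation signal. The same cassette should therefore also permit G418 selection in mammalian cells. An f1 origin and small fragments of M13 ori, lacZα and ble are also detected as backbone remnants.

The FLT1 coding sequence is driven by the human CMV immediate-early enhancer and promoter and terminated by the human growth hormone poly(A) signal. A T7 promoter lies between the CMV promoter and the insert and could support in vitro transcription. According to the record, an HA epitope was inserted 30 amino acids downstream of the FLT1 start codon, which would place it in the N-terminal extracellular portion of the receptor. The backbone contributes C-terminal Myc and FLAG tags. The feature table shows a FLAG-type element just after the open reading frame but does not separately annotate the HA or Myc tags, and the cloning sites are not recorded.

Having distinct epitopes at opposite ends of the protein allows N- and C-terminal fragments to be distinguished. This fits the associated study of FLT1 abundance and its cleavage in vascular endothelial cells, which releases a soluble PlGF/VEGF-binding ectodomain.
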