Features (pLannotate 1.2.2; 16 found; start..end, strand, type, name):
      1..25      +  rep_origin     M13 ori (fragment): M13 bacteriophage origin of replication; arrow indicates direction of (+) strand synthesis
     29..183     -  CDS            lacZα (fragment): LacZα fragment of β-galactosidase; lacZ fragment
    343..722     +  enhancer       CMV enhancer: human cytomegalovirus immediate early enhancer
    724..923     +  promoter       CMV promoter: human cytomegalovirus (CMV) immediate early promoter
    952..970     +  promoter       T7 promoter: promoter for bacteriophage T7 RNA polymerase
   1029..5069    +  CDS            FLT1: VGFR1_HUMAN - Also known as FLT, FRT, VEGFR1. Experimental evidence at protein level: Swiss-Prot protein existence level 1. [Isoform 7]: Has a truncated kinase domain; it increases phosphorylation of SRC at 'Tyr-418' by unknown means and promotes tumor cell invasion. From Homo sapiens (Human).
   5136..5160    +  CDS            3xFLAG (fragment): three tandem FLAG® epitope tags
   5206..5828    +  polyA_signal   hGH poly(A) signal: human growth hormone polyadenylation signal
   5977..6565    -  rep_origin     ori: high-copy-number ColE1/pMB1/pBR322/pUC origin of replication
   6787..6803    +  polyA_signal   bGH poly(A) signal (fragment): bovine growth hormone polyadenylation signal
   6894..6941    -  polyA_signal   HSV TK poly(A) signal: herpes simplex virus thymidine kinase polyadenylation signal (Cole and Stacy, 1985)
   7000..7152    -  CDS            ble (fragment): BLE_KLEPN - Experimental evidence at protein level: Swiss-Prot protein existence level 1. Binding protein with a strong affinity to the bleomycin family of antibiotics. Binds to CL990; an antimitotic-antibiotic compound. From Klebsiella pneumoniae.
   7173..7967    -  CDS            NeoR/KanR: aminoglycoside phosphotransferase from Tn5; aph(3')-II (or nptII); confers resistance to neomycin, kanamycin, and G418 (Geneticin®)
   8002..8359    -  promoter       SV40 promoter: SV40 enhancer and early promoter
   8361..8465    -  promoter       AmpR promoter: bla
   8492..8920    +  rep_origin     f1 ori (sequence partly withheld): f1 bacteriophage origin of replication; arrow indicates direction of (+) strand synthesis
>Addgene plasmid #83435 | hFLT1 | depositor full sequence | sequence record 158997 | hFLT1 sequence 8922 bps
AACAAAATATTAACGCTTACAATTTCCATTCGCCATTCAGGCTGCGCAACTGTTGGGAAGGGCGATCGGT
GCGGGCCTCTTCGCTATTACGCCAGCTGGCGAAAGGGGGATGTGCTGCAAGGCGATTAAGTTGGGTAACG
CCAGGGTTTTCCCAGTCACGACGTTGTAAAACGACGGCCAGTGCCAAGCTGATCTATACATTGAATCAAT
ATTGGCAATTAGCCATATTAGTCATTGGTTATATAGCATAAATCAATATTGGCTATTGGCCATTGCATAC
GTTGTATCTATATCATAATATGTACATTTATATTGGCTCATGTCCAATATGACCGCCATGTTGACATTGA
TTATTGACTAGTTATTAATAGTAATCAATTACGGGGTCATTAGTTCATAGCCCATATATGGAGTTCCGCG
TTACATAACTTACGGTAAATGGCCCGCCTGGCTGACCGCCCAACGACCCCCGCCCATTGACGTCAATAAT
GACGTATGTTCCCATAGTAACGCCAATAGGGACTTTCCATTGACGTCAATGGGTGGAGTATTTACGGTAA
ACTGCCCACTTGGCAGTACATCAAGTGTATCATATGCCAAGTCCGCCCCCTATTGACGTCAATGACGGTA
AATGGCCCGCCTGGCATTATGCCCAGTACATGACCTTACGGGACTTTCCTACTTGGCAGTACATCTACGT
ATTAGTCATCGCTATTACCATGGTGATGCGGTTTTGGCAGTACACCAATGGGCGTGGATAGCGGTTTGAC
TCACGGGGATTTCCAAGTCTCCACCCCATTGACGTCAATGGGAGTTTGTTTTGGCACCAAAATCAACGGG
ACTTTCCAAAATGTCGTAATAACCCCGCCCCGTTGACGCAAATGGGCGGTAGGCGTGTACGGTGGGAGGT
CTATATAAGCAGAGCTCGTTTAGTGAACCGTCAGAATTTTGTAATACGACTCACTATAGGGCGGCCGGGA
ATTCGTCGACTGGATCCGGTACCGAGGAGATCTGCCGCCGCGATCGCCATGGTCAGCTACTGGGACACCG
GGGTCCTGCTGTGCGCGCTGCTCAGCTGTCTGCTTCTCACAGGATCTAGTTCAGGTTCAAAATTAAAATA
CCCATATGACGTCCCAGACTACGCTGATCCTGAACTGAGTTTAAAAGGCACCCAGCACATCATGCAAGCA
GGCCAGACACTGCATCTCCAATGCAGGGGGGAAGCAGCCCATAAATGGTCTTTGCCTGAAATGGTGAGTA
AGGAAAGCGAAAGGCTGAGCATAACTAAATCTGCCTGTGGAAGAAATGGCAAACAATTCTGCAGTACTTT
AACCTTGAACACAGCTCAAGCAAACCACACTGGCTTCTACAGCTGCAAATATCTAGCTGTACCTACTTCA
AAGAAGAAGGAAACAGAATCTGCAATCTATATATTTATTAGTGATACAGGTAGACCTTTCGTAGAGATGT
ACAGTGAAATCCCCGAAATTATACACATGACTGAAGGAAGGGAGCTCGTCATTCCCTGCCGGGTTACGTC
ACCTAACATCACTGTTACTTTAAAAAAGTTTCCACTTGACACTTTGATCCCTGATGGAAAACGCATAATC
TGGGACAGTAGAAAGGGCTTCATCATATCAAATGCAACGTACAAAGAAATAGGGCTTCTGACCTGTGAAG
CAACAGTCAATGGGCATTTGTATAAGACAAACTATCTCACACATCGACAAACCAATACAATCATAGATGT
CCAAATAAGCACACCACGCCCAGTCAAATTACTTAGAGGCCATACTCTTGTCCTCAATTGTACTGCTACC
ACTCCCTTGAACACGAGAGTTCAAATGACCTGGAGTTACCCTGATGAAAAAAATAAGAGAGCTTCCGTAA
GGCGACGAATTGACCAAAGCAATTCCCATGCCAACATATTCTACAGTGTTCTTACTATTGACAAAATGCA
GAACAAAGACAAAGGACTTTATACTTGTCGTGTAAGGAGTGGACCATCATTCAAATCTGTTAACACCTCA
GTGCATATATATGATAAAGCATTCATCACTGTGAAACATCGAAAACAGCAGGTGCTTGAAACCGTAGCTG
GCAAGCGGTCTTACCGGCTCTCTATGAAAGTGAAGGCATTTCCCTCGCCGGAAGTTGTATGGTTAAAAGA
TGGGTTACCTGCGACTGAGAAATCTGCTCGCTATTTGACTCGTGGCTACTCGTTAATTATCAAGGACGTA
ACTGAAGAGGATGCAGGGAATTATACAATCTTGCTGAGCATAAAACAGTCAAATGTGTTTAAAAACCTCA
CTGCCACTCTAATTGTCAATGTGAAACCCCAGATTTACGAAAAGGCCGTGTCATCGTTTCCAGACCCGGC
TCTCTACCCACTGGGCAGCAGACAAATCCTGACTTGTACCGCATATGGTATCCCTCAACCTACAATCAAG
TGGTTCTGGCACCCCTGTAACCATAATCATTCCGAAGCAAGGTGTGACTTTTGTTCCAATAATGAAGAGT
CCTTTATCCTGGATGCTGACAGCAACATGGGAAACAGAATTGAGAGCATCACTCAGCGCATGGCAATAAT
AGAAGGAAAGAATAAGATGGCTAGCACCTTGGTTGTGGCTGACTCTAGAATTTCTGGAATCTACATTTGC
ATAGCTTCCAATAAAGTTGGGACTGTGGGAAGAAACATAAGCTTTTATATCACAGATGTGCCAAATGGGT
TTCATGTTAACTTGGAAAAAATGCCGACGGAAGGAGAGGACCTGAAACTGTCTTGCACAGTTAACAAGTT
CTTATACAGAGACGTTACTTGGATTTTACTGCGGACAGTTAATAACAGAACAATGCACTACAGTATTAGC
AAGCAAAAAATGGCCATCACTAAGGAGCACTCCATCACTCTTAATCTTACCATCATGAATGTTTCCCTGC
AAGATTCAGGCACCTATGCCTGCAGAGCCAGGAATGTATACACAGGGGAAGAAATCCTCCAGAAGAAAGA
AATTACAATCAGAGATCAGGAAGCACCATACCTCCTGCGAAACCTCAGTGATCACACAGTGGCCATCAGC
AGTTCCACCACTTTAGACTGTCATGCTAATGGTGTCCCCGAGCCTCAGATCACTTGGTTTAAAAACAACC
ACAAAATACAACAAGAGCCTGGAATTATTTTAGGACCAGGAAGCAGCACGCTGTTTATTGAAAGAGTCAC
AGAAGAGGATGAAGGTGTCTATCACTGCAAAGCCACCAACCAGAAGGGCTCTGTGGAAAGTTCAGCATAC
CTCACTGTTCAAGGAACCTCGGACAAGTCTAATCTGGAGCTGATCACTCTAACATGCACCTGTGTGGCTG
CGACTCTCTTCTGGCTCCTATTAACCCTCTTTATCCGAAAAATGAAAAGGTCTTCTTCTGAAATAAAGAC
TGACTACCTATCAATTATAATGGACCCAGATGAAGTTCCTTTGGATGAGCAGTGTGAGCGGCTCCCTTAT
GATGCCAGCAAGTGGGAGTTTGCCCGGGAGAGACTTAAACTGGGCAAATCACTTGGAAGAGGGGCTTTTG
GAAAAGTGGTTCAAGCATCAGCATTTGGCATTAAGAAATCACCTACGTGCCGGACTGTGGCTGTGAAAAT
GCTGAAAGAGGGGGCCACGGCCAGCGAGTACAAAGCTCTGATGACTGAGCTAAAAATCTTGACCCACATT
GGCCACCATCTGAACGTGGTTAACCTGCTGGGAGCCTGCACCAAGCAAGGAGGGCCTCTGATGGTGATTG
TTGAATACTGCAAATATGGAAATCTCTCCAACTACCTCAAGAGCAAACGTGACTTATTTTTTCTCAACAA
GGATGCAGCACTACACATGGAGCCTAAGAAAGAAAAAATGGAGCCAGGCCTGGAACAAGGCAAGAAACCA
AGACTAGATAGCGTCACCAGCAGCGAAAGCTTTGCGAGCTCCGGCTTTCAGGAAGATAAAAGTCTGAGTG
ATGTTGAGGAAGAGGAGGATTCTGACGGTTTCTACAAGGAGCCCATCACTATGGAAGATCTGATTTCTTA
CAGTTTTCAAGTGGCCAGAGGCATGGAGTTCCTGTCTTCCAGAAAGTGCATTCATCGGGACCTGGCAGCG
AGAAACATTCTTTTATCTGAGAACAACGTGGTGAAGATTTGTGATTTTGGCCTTGCCCGGGATATTTATA
AGAACCCCGATTATGTGAGAAAAGGAGATACTCGACTTCCTCTGAAATGGATGGCTCCCGAATCTATCTT
TGACAAAATCTACAGCACCAAGAGCGACGTGTGGTCTTACGGAGTATTGCTGTGGGAAATCTTCTCCTTA
GGTGGGTCTCCATACCCAGGAGTACAAATGGATGAGGACTTTTGCAGTCGCCTGAGGGAAGGCATGAGGA
TGAGAGCTCCTGAGTACTCTACTCCTGAAATCTATCAGATCATGCTGGACTGCTGGCACAGAGACCCAAA
AGAAAGGCCAAGATTTGCAGAACTTGTGGAAAAACTAGGTGATTTGCTTCAAGCAAATGTACAACAGGAT
GGTAAAGACTACATCCCAATCAATGCCATACTGACAGGAAATAGTGGGTTTACATACTCAACTCCTGCCT
TCTCTGAGGACTTCTTCAAGGAAAGTATTTCAGCTCCGAAGTTTAATTCAGGAAGCTCTGATGATGTCAG
ATATGTAAATGCTTTCAAGTTCATGAGCCTGGAAAGAATCAAAACCTTTGAAGAACTTTTACCGAATGCC
ACCTCCATGTTTGATGACTACCAGGGCGACAGCAGCACTCTGTTGGCCTCTCCCATGCTGAAGCGCTTCA
CCTGGACTGACAGCAAACCCAAGGCCTCGCTCAAGATTGACTTGAGAGTAACCAGTAAAAGTAAGGAGTC
GGGGCTGTCTGATGTCAGCAGGCCCAGTTTCTGCCATTCCAGCTGTGGGCACGTCAGCGAAGGCAAGCGC
AGGTTCACCTACGACCACGCTGAGCTGGAAAGGAAAATCGCGTGCTGCTCCCCGCCCCCAGACTACAACT
CGGTGGTCCTGTACTCCACCCCACCCATCACGCGTACGCGGCCGCTCGAGCAGAAACTCATCTCAGAAGA
GGATCTGGCAGCAAATGATATCCTGGATTACAAGGATGACGACGATAAGGTTTAAACGGCCGGCCGCGGT
CATAGCTGTTTCCTGAACAGATCCCGGGTGGCATCCCTGTGACCCCTCCCCAGTGCCTCTCCTGGCCCTG
GAAGTTGCCACTCCAGTGCCCACCAGCCTTGTCCTAATAAAATTAAGTTGCATCATTTTGTCTGACTAGG
TGTCCTTCTATAATATTATGGGGTGGAGGGGGGTGGTATGGAGCAAGGGGCAAGTTGGGAAGACAACCTG
TAGGGCCTGCGGGGTCTATTGGGAACCAAGCTGGAGTGCAGTGGCACAATCTTGGCTCACTGCAATCTCC
GCCTCCTGGGTTCAAGCGATTCTCCTGCCTCAGCCTCCCGAGTTGTTGGGATTCCAGGCATGCATGACCA
GGCTCAGCTAATTTTTGTTTTTTTGGTAGAGACGGGGTTTCACCATATTGGCCAGGCTGGTCTCCAACTC
CTAATCTCAGGTGATCTACCCACCTTGGCCTCCCAAATTGCTGGGATTACAGGCGTGAACCACTGCTCCC
TTCCCTGTCCTTCTGATTTTAAAATAACTATACCAGCAGGAGGACGTCCAGACACAGCATAGGCTACCTG
GCCATGCCCAACCGGTGGGACATTTGAGTTGCTTGCTTGGCACTGTCCTCTCATGCGTTGGGTCCACTCA
GTAGATGCCTGTTGAATTGGGTACGCGGCCAGCGGCGAGCGGTATCAGCTCACTCAAAGGCGGTAATACG
GTTATCCACAGAATCAGGGGATAACGCAGGAAAGAACATGTGAGCAAAAGGCCAGCAAAAGGCCAGGAAC
CGTAAAAAGGCCGCGTTGCTGGCGTTTTTCCATAGGCTCCGCCCCCCTGACGAGCATCACAAAAATCGAC
GCTCAAGTCAGAGGTGGCGAAACCCGACAGGACTATAAAGATACCAGGCGTTTCCCCCTGGAAGCTCCCT
CGTGCGCTCTCCTGTTCCGACCCTGCCGCTTACCGGATACCTGTCCGCCTTTCTCCCTTCGGGAAGCGTG
GCGCTTTCTCATAGCTCACGCTGTAGGTATCTCAGTTCGGTGTAGGTCGTTCGCTCCAAGCTGGGCTGTG
TGCACGAACCCCCCGTTCAGCCCGACCGCTGCGCCTTATCCGGTAACTATCGTCTTGAGTCCAACCCGGT
AAGACACGACTTATCGCCACTGGCAGCAGCCACTGGTAACAGGATTAGCAGAGCGAGGTATGTAGGCGGT
GCTACAGAGTTCTTGAAGTGGTGGCCTAACTACGGCTACACTAGAAGAACAGTATTTGGTATCTGCGCTC
TGCTGAAGCCAGTTACCTTCGGAAAAAGAGTTGGTAGCTCTTGATCCGGCAAACAAACCACCGCTGGTAG
CGGTGGTTTTTTTGTTTGCAAGCAGCAGATTACGCGCAGAAAAAAAGGATCTCAAGAAGATCCTTTGATC
TTTTCTACGGGGTCTGACGCTCAGTGGAACGAAAACTCACGTTAAGGGATTTTGGTCATGAGATTATCAA
AAAGGATCTTCACCTAGATCCTTTTAAATTAAAAATGAAGTTTTAAATCAATCTAAAGTATATATGAGTA
ACCTGAGGCTATGGCAGGGCCTGCCGCCCCGACGTTGGCTGCGAGCCCTGGGCCTTCACCCGAACTTGGG
GGGTGGGGTGGGGAAAAGGAAGAAACGCGGGCGTATTGGCCCCAATGGGGTCTCGGTGGGGTATCGACAG
AGTGCCAGCCCTGGGACCGAACCCCGCGTTTATGAACAAACGACCCAACACCGTGCGTTTTATTCTGTCT
TTTTATTGCCGTCATAGCGCGGGTTCCTTCCGGTATTGTCTCCTTCCGTGTTTCAGTTAGCCTCCCCCTA
GGGTGGGCGAAGAACTCCAGCATGAGATCCCCGCGCTGGAGGATCATCCAGCCGGCGTCCCGGAAAACGA
TTCCGAAGCCCAACCTTTCATAGAAGGCGGCGGTGGAATCGAAATCTCGTGATGGCAGGTTGGGCGTCGC
TTGGTCGGTCATTTCGAACCCCAGAGTCCCGCTCAGAAGAACTCGTCAAGAAGGCGATAGAAGGCGATGC
GCTGCGAATCGGGAGCGGCGATACCGTAAAGCACGAGGAAGCGGTCAGCCCATTCGCCGCCAAGCTCTTC
AGCAATATCACGGGTAGCCAACGCTATGTCCTGATAGCGATCCGCCACACCCAGCCGGCCACAGTCGATG
AATCCAGAAAAGCGGCCATTTTCCACCATGATATTCGGCAAGCAGGCATCGCCATGGGTCACGACGAGAT
CCTCGCCGTCGGGCATGCTCGCCTTGAGCCTGGCGAACAGTTCGGCTGGCGCGAGCCCCTGATGCTCTTC
GTCCAGATCATCCTGATCGACAAGACCGGCTTCCATCCGAGTACGTGCTCGCTCGATGCGATGTTTCGCT
TGGTGGTCGAATGGGCAGGTAGCCGGATCAAGCGTATGCAGCCGCCGCATTGCATCAGCCATGATGGATA
CTTTCTCGGCAGGAGCAAGGTGAGATGACAGGAGATCCTGCCCCGGCACTTCGCCCAATAGCAGCCAGTC
CCTTCCCGCTTCAGTGACAACGTCGAGCACAGCTGCGCAAGGAACGCCCGTCGTGGCCAGCCACGATAGC
CGCGCTGCCTCGTCTTGCAGTTCATTCAGGGCACCGGACAGGTCGGTCTTGACAAAAAGAACCGGGCGCC
CCTGCGCTGACAGCCGGAACACGGCGGCATCAGAGCAGCCGATTGTCTGTTGTGCCCAGTCATAGCCGAA
TAGCCTCTCCACCCAAGCGGCCGGAGAACCTGCGTGCAATCCATCTTGTTCAATCATGCGAAACGATCCT
CATCCTGTCTCTTGATCGATCTTTGCAAAAGCCTAGGCCTCCAAAAAAGCCTCCTCACTACTTCTGGAAT
AGCTCAGAGGCCGAGGCGGCCTCGGCCTCTGCATAAATAAAAAAAATTAGTCAGCCATGGGGCGGAGAAT
GGGCGGAACTGGGCGGAGTTAGGGGCGGGATGGGCGGAGTTAGGGGCGGGACTATGGTTGCTGACTAATT
GAGATGCATGCTTTGCATACTTCTGCCTGCTGGGGAGCCTGGGGACTTTCCACACCTGGTTGCTGACTAA
TTGAGATGCATGCTTTGCATACTTCTGCCTGCTGGGGAGCCTGGGGACTTTCCACACCCTAACTGACACA
CATTCCACAGCTGGTTCTTTCCGCCTCAGGACTCTTCCTTTTTCAATATTATTGAAGCATTTATCAGGGT
TATTGTCTCATGAGCGGATACATATTTGAATGTATTTAGAAAAATAAACAAATAGGGGTTCCGCGCACAT
TTCCCCGAAAAGTGCCACCTG
[124 nt withheld, positions 8492-8615]
C
[91 nt withheld, positions 8617-8707]
A
[49 nt withheld, positions 8709-8757]
CCTTTGACGTTGGAGTCCACGTTCTTT
[37 nt withheld, positions 8785-8821]
ACCCTATCTCGGTCTATTCTTTTGATTTATAAGGGATTTTGCCGATTTCGGCCTATTGGTTAAAAAATGA
GCTGATTTAACAAAAATTTAACGCGAATTTT
