>Addgene plasmid #83435 | hFLT1 | addgene partial sequence | sequence record 164232 | CMV-F 5'-CGCAAATGGGCGGTAGGCGTG-3'
AAGCAGAGCTCGTTTAGTGAACCGTCAGAATTTTGTAATACGACTCACTATAGGGCGGCCGGGAATTCGT
CGACTGGATCCGGTACCGAGGAGATCTGCCGCCGCGATCGCCATGGTCAGCTACTGGGACACCGGGGTCC
TGCTGTGCGCGCTGCTCAGCTGTCTGCTTCTCACAGGATCTAGTTCAGGTTCAAAATTAAAATACCCATA
TGACGTCCCAGACTACGCTGATCCTGAACTGAGTTTAAAAGGCACCCAGCACATCATGCAAGCAGGCCAG
ACACTGCATCTCCAATGCAGGGGGGAAGCAGCCCATAAATGGTCTTTGCCTGAAATGGTGAGTAAGGAAA
GCGAAAGGCTGAGCATAACTAAATCTGCCTGTGGAAGAAATGGCAAACAATTCTGCAGTACTTTAACCTT
GAACACAGCTCAAGCAAACCACACTGGCTTCTACAGCTGCAAATATCTAGCTGTACCTACTTCAAAGAAG
AAGGAAACAGAATCTGCAATCTATATATTTATTAGTGATACAGGTAGACCTTTCGTAGAGATGTACAGTG
AAATCCCCGAAATTATACACATGACTGAAGGAAGGGAGCTCGTCATTCCCTGCCGGGTTACGTCACCTAA
CATCACTGTTACTTTAAAAAAGTTTCCACTTGACACTTTGATCCCTGATGGAAAACGCATAATCTGGGAC
AGTAGAAAGGGCTTCATCATATCAAATGCAACGTACAAAGAAATAGGGCTTCTGACCTGTGAAGCAACAG
TCAATGGGCATTTGTATAAGACAAACTATCTCACACATCGACAAACCAATACAATCATAGATGTCCAAAT
AAGCACACCACGCCCAGTCAAATTACTTAGAGGCCATACTCTTGTCCTCAATTGTACTGCTACCACTCCC
TTGAACACGAGAGTTCAAATGACCTGGAGTTACCCTGATGAAAAAAATAAGAGAGCTTCCGTAAGG
