>Addgene plasmid #83435 | hFLT1 | addgene partial sequence | sequence record 164233 | hGH-PA-R 5'-CCAGCTTGGTTCCCAATAGA-3'
TGTCTTCCCAACTTGCCCCTTGCTCCATACCACCCCCCTCCACCCCATAATATTATAGAAGGACACCTAG
TCAGACAAAATGATGCAACTTAATTTTATTAGGACAAGGCTGGTGGGCACTGGAGTGGCAACTTCCAGGG
CCAGGAGAGGCACTGGGGAGGGGTCACAGGGATGCCACCCGGGATCTGTTCAGGAAACAGCTATGACCGC
GGCCGGCCGTTTAAACCTTATCGTCGTCATCCTTGTAATCCAGGATATCATTTGCTGCCAGATCCTCTTC
TGAGATGAGTTTCTGCTCGAGCGGCCGCGTACGCGTGATGGGTGGGGTGGAGTACAGGACCACCGAGTTG
TAGTCTGGGGGCGGGGAGCAGCACGCGATTTTCCTTTCCAGCTCAGCGTGGTCGTAGGTGAACCTGCGCT
TGCCTTCGCTGACGTGCCCACAGCTGGAATGGCAGAAACTGGGCCTGCTGACATCAGACAGCCCCGACTC
CTTACTTTTACTGGTTACTCTCAAGTCAATCTTGAGCGAGGCCTTGGGTTTGCTGTCAGTCCAGGTGAAG
CGCTTCAGCATGGGAGAGGCCAACAGAGTGCTGCTGTCGCCCTGGTAGTCATCAAACATGGAGGTGGCAT
TCGGTAAAAGTTCTTCAAAGGTTTTGATTCTTTCCAGGCTCATGAACTTGAAAGCATTTACATATCTGAC
ATCATCAGAGCTTCCTGAATTAAACTTCGGAGCTGAAATACTTTCCTTGAAGAAGTCCTCAGAGAAGGCA
GGAGTTGAGTATGTAAACCCACTATTTCCTGTCAGTATGGCATTGATTGGGATGTAGTCTTTACCATCCT
GTTGTACATTTGCTTGAAGCAAATCACCTAGTTTTTCCACAAGTTCTGCAAATCTTGGCCTTTCTTTTGG
GTCTCTGTGCCAGCAGTCCAGCATGATCTGATAGATTTC
